Addgene plasmid #162954: C514-E12: attB5r-RU5u-His6-eGFP-nostop-attB1r
Purpose: Gateway attB5r/attB1r entry clone for generation of N-terminal eGFP-tagged fusion proteins
Depositing lab: Dominic Esposito. Depositing organization: National Cancer Institute (NCI). Publication: Combinatorial assembly of clone libraries using site-specific recombination. Wall VE, Garvey LA, Mehalko JL, Procter LV, Esposito D. Methods Mol Biol. 2014;1116:193-208. doi: 10.1007/978-1-62703-764-8_14. PubMed 24395366.
Backbone
  Vector backbone: pDonr235
  Vector type: Synthetic Biology
Growth in bacteria
  Bacterial resistance: Spectinomycin, 50 μg/mL
  Growth temperature: 37°C
  Growth strain: DH5alpha
  Copy number: High Copy
Gene/Insert
  Gene/Insert name: His6-Green fluorescent protein fusion tag with upstream HTLV RU5 5' UTR
  Species: Synthetic
  Cloning method: Gateway Cloning
Terms and licenses: Academic/Nonprofit Terms; Industry Terms: Not Available to Industry
How to cite: C514-E12: attB5r-RU5u-His6-eGFP-nostop-attB1r was a gift from Dominic Esposito (Addgene plasmid # 162954 ; http://n2t.net/addgene:162954 ; RRID:Addgene_162954)
