[The description below was written by a language model from this plasmid's Addgene catalogue record and pLannotate feature annotations shown in this document.]
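Description:
C514-E12: attB5r-RU5u-His6-eGFP-nostop-attB1r is a small (about 3.7 kb) Gateway entry clone built in the pDonr235 donor backbone and intended as a modular part for multi-fragment (MultiSite-style) recombinational assembly rather than as an expression vector in its own right. It is maintained in E. coli at high copy from a ColE1/pUC-type origin and selected with spectinomycin through the aadA (SmR) aminoglycoside adenylyltransferase gene. A fragment of a class 1 integron Pc promoter and a short remnant of a gentamicin resistance gene lie just upstream of aadA. rrnB T1 and T2 terminators flank the cloning region and insulate the insert from read-through transcription. A T7 promoter sits outside the cassette on the opposite strand.

The payload is a synthetic cassette flanked by recombination sites annotated as attR5 (reverse orientation) and attR1, which allow directional LR recombination with partner entry clones carrying compatible sites. Between them is a truncated HTLV type 1 5' LTR segment, the RU5 region, which serves here as a 5' untranslated leader and is commonly included downstream of mammalian promoters to improve expression. This is followed directly by a 6xHis affinity tag fused to EGFP. The EGFP reading frame lacks a stop codon, so translation can continue through the attB1-derived junction into a gene of interest supplied by an adjacent entry clone. The resulting fusion protein carries an N-terminal His6-eGFP tag for purification and fluorescence detection. The cassette contains no promoter of its own, so this must come from another module or from the destination vector used in the combinatorial assembly.
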