Features (pLannotate 1.2.2; 13 found; start..end, strand, type, name):
     54..97      +  terminator     rrnB T1 terminator: Escherichia coli rrnB; transcription terminator T1 from the E. coli rrnB gene
    185..306     -  protein_bind   attR5: mutant version of attR; recombination site for the Gateway® LR reaction LR Clonase™
    312..580     +  LTR            5' LTR (truncated): truncated 5' long terminal repeat (LTR) from human T-cell leukemia virus (HTLV) type 1
    587..604     +  CDS            6xHis: 6xHis affinity tag
    605..1318    +  CDS            EGFP: EGFP is a basic (constitutively fluorescent) green fluorescent protein published in 1996, derived from Aequorea victoria. It is reported to be a rapidly-maturing weak dimer with moderate acid sensitivity.
   1319..1443    +  protein_bind   attR1: mutant version of attR; recombination site for the Gateway® LR reaction LR Clonase™
   1516..1534    -  promoter       T7 promoter: promoter for bacteriophage T7 RNA polymerase
   1604..1626    +  misc_feature   MCS (fragment): pUC18/19 multiple cloning site
   1718..1741    +  promoter       Pc promoter (fragment): intI1 (promoter lies within the coding sequence); class 1 integron promoter
   1917..1973    +  CDS            GmR (fragment): gentamycin acetyltransferase; aacC1; confers resistance to gentamycin
   1980..2771    +  CDS            SmR: aminoglycoside adenylyltransferase (Murphy, 1985); aadA; confers resistance to spectinomycin and streptomycin
   2864..3452    +  rep_origin     ori: high-copy-number ColE1/pMB1/pBR322/pUC origin of replication
   3587..3614    -  terminator     rrnB T2 terminator: transcription terminator T2 from the E. coli rrnB gene
>Addgene plasmid #162954 | C514-E12: attB5r-RU5u-His6-eGFP-nostop-attB1r | addgene full sequence | sequence record 330596 | Addgene NGS Result
CCGCTCCCGGCGGATTTGTCCTACTCAGGAGAGCGTTCACCGACAAACAACAGATAAAACGAAAGGCCCA
GTCTTCCGACTGAGCCTTTCGTTTTATTTGATGCCTGGCAGTTCCCTACTCTCGCGTTAACGCTACCATG
GAGCTCGAATTCTACAGTCACTAATACCATCTAAGTAGTTGATTCATAGTGACTGCATATGTTGTGTTTT
ACAGTATTATGTAGTCTGTTTTTTATGCAAAATCTAATTTAATATATTGATATTTATATCATTTTACGTT
TCTCGTTCAACTTTTGTATACAAAGTGGCGAGGGGCTCGCATCTCTCCTTCACGCGCCCGCCGCCCTACC
TGAGGCCGCCATCCACGCCGGTTGAGTCGCGTTCTGCCGCCTCCCGCCTGTGGTGCCTCCTGAACTGCGT
CCGCCGTCTAGGTAAGTTTAAAGCTCAGGTCGAGACCGGGCCTTTGTCCGGCGCTCCCTTGGAGCCTACC
TAGACTCAGCCGGCTCTCCACGCTTTGCCTGACCCTGCTTGCTCAACTCTACGTCTTTGTTTCGTTTTCT
GTTCTGCGCCGTTACAGATCACCATGCACCATCACCATCACCATGTGAGCAAGGGCGAGGAGCTGTTCAC
CGGGGTGGTGCCCATCCTGGTCGAGCTGGACGGCGACGTAAACGGCCACAAGTTCAGCGTGTCCGGCGAG
GGCGAGGGCGATGCCACCTACGGCAAGCTGACCCTGAAGTTCATCTGCACCACCGGCAAGCTGCCCGTGC
CCTGGCCCACCCTCGTGACCACCCTGACCTACGGCGTGCAGTGCTTCAGCCGCTACCCCGACCACATGAA
GCAGCACGACTTCTTCAAGTCCGCCATGCCCGAAGGCTACGTCCAGGAGCGCACCATCTTCTTCAAGGAC
GACGGCAACTACAAGACCCGCGCCGAGGTGAAGTTCGAGGGCGACACCCTGGTGAACCGCATCGAGCTGA
AGGGCATCGACTTCAAGGAGGACGGCAACATCCTGGGGCACAAGCTGGAGTACAACTACAACAGCCACAA
CGTCTATATCATGGCCGACAAGCAGAAGAACGGCATCAAGGTGAACTTCAAGATCCGCCACAACATCGAG
GACGGCAGCGTGCAGCTCGCCGACCACTACCAGCAGAACACCCCCATCGGCGACGGCCCCGTGCTGCTGC
CCGACAACCACTACCTGAGCACCCAGTCCGCCCTGAGCAAAGACCCCAACGAGAAGCGCGATCACATGGT
CCTGCTGGAGTTCGTGACCGCCGCCGGGATCACTCTCGGCATGGACGAGCTGTACAAGACAACTTTGTAC
AAAAAAGTTGAACGAGAAACGTAAAATGATATAAATATCAATATATTAAATTAGATTTTGCATAAAAAAC
AGACTACATAATACTGTAAAACACAACATATGCAGTCACTATGAACCAACTACTTAGATGGTATTAGTGA
CCTGTAGAATTCGAGCTCTAGAGCTGCAGGGCGGCCGCGATATCCCCTATAGTGAGTCGTATTACATGGT
CATAGCTGTTTCCTGGCAGCTCTGGCCCGTGTCTCAAAATCTCTGATGTTACATTGCACAAGATCGGTAC
CCGGGGATCCTCTAGACCAGCCAGGACAGAAATGCCTCGACTTCGCTGCTACCCAAGGTTGCCGGGTGAC
GCACACCGTGGAAACGGATGAAGGCACGAACCCAGTGGACATAAGCCTGTTCGGTTCGTAAGCTGTAATG
CAAGTAGCGTATGCGCTCACGCAACTGGTCCAGAACCTTGACCGAACGCAGCGGTGGTAACGGCGCAGTG
GCGGTTTTCATGGCTTGTTATGACTGTTTTTTTGGGGTACAGTCTATGCCTCGGGCATCCAAGCAGCAAG
CGCGTTACGCCGTGGGTCGATGTTTGATGTTATGGAGCAGCAACGATGTTACGCAGCAGGGCAGTCGCCC
TAAAACAAAGTTAAACATTATGAGGGAAGCGGTGATCGCCGAAGTATCGACTCAACTATCAGAGGTAGTT
GGCGTCATCGAGCGCCATCTCGAACCGACGTTGCTGGCCGTACATTTGTACGGCTCCGCAGTGGATGGCG
GCCTGAAGCCACACAGTGATATTGATTTGCTGGTTACGGTGACCGTAAGGCTTGATGAAACAACGCGGCG
AGCTTTGATCAACGACCTTTTGGAAACTTCGGCTTCCCCTGGAGAGAGCGAGATTCTCCGCGCTGTAGAA
GTCACCATTGTTGTGCACGACGACATCATTCCGTGGCGTTATCCAGCTAAGCGCGAACTGCAATTTGGAG
AATGGCAGCGCAATGACATTCTTGCAGGTATCTTCGAGCCAGCCACGATCGACATTGATCTGGCTATCTT
GCTGACAAAAGCAAGAGAACATAGCGTTGCCTTGGTAGGTCCAGCGGCGGAGGAACTCTTTGATCCGGTT
CCTGAACAGGATCTATTTGAGGCGCTAAATGAAACCTTAACGCTATGGAACTCGCCGCCCGACTGGGCTG
GCGATGAGCGAAATGTAGTGCTTACGTTGTCCCGCATTTGGTACAGCGCAGTAACCGGCAAAATCGCGCC
GAAGGATGTCGCTGCCGACTGGGCAATGGAGCGCCTGCCGGCCCAGTATCAGCCCGTCATACTTGAAGCT
AGACAGGCTTATCTTGGACAAGAAGAAGATCGCTTGGCCTCGCGCGCAGATCAGTTGGAAGAATTTGTCC
ACTACGTGAAAGGCGAGATCACCAAGGTAGTCGGCAAATAACCCTCGAGCCACCCATGACCAAAATCCCT
TAACGTGAGTTACGCGTCGTTCCACTGAGCGTCAGACCCCGTAGAAAAGATCAAAGGATCTTCTTGAGAT
CCTTTTTTTCTGCGCGTAATCTGCTGCTTGCAAACAAAAAAACCACCGCTACCAGCGGTGGTTTGTTTGC
CGGATCAAGAGCTACCAACTCTTTTTCCGAAGGTAACTGGCTTCAGCAGAGCGCAGATACCAAATACTGT
TCTTCTAGTGTAGCCGTAGTTAGGCCACCACTTCAAGAACTCTGTAGCACCGCCTACATACCTCGCTCTG
CTAATCCTGTTACCAGTGGCTGCTGCCAGTGGCGATAAGTCGTGTCTTACCGGGTTGGACTCAAGACGAT
AGTTACCGGATAAGGCGCAGCGGTCGGGCTGAACGGGGGGTTCGTGCACACAGCCCAGCTTGGAGCGAAC
GACCTACACCGAACTGAGATACCTACAGCGTGAGCTATGAGAAAGCGCCACGCTTCCCGAAGGGAGAAAG
GCGGACAGGTATCCGGTAAGCGGCAGGGTCGGAACAGGAGAGCGCACGAGGGAGCTTCCAGGGGGAAACG
CCTGGTATCTTTATAGTCCTGTCGGGTTTCGCCACCTCTGACTTGAGCGTCGATTTTTGTGATGCTCGTC
AGGGGGGCGGAGCCTATGGAAAAACGCCAGCAACGCGGCCTTTTTACGGTTCCTGGCCTTTTGCTGGCCT
TTTGCTCACATGTTCTTTCCTGCGTTATCCCCTGATTCTGTGGATAACCGTATTACCGCTAGCCAGGAAG
AGTTTGTAGAAACGCAAAAAGGCCATCCGTCAGGATGGCCTTCTGCTTAGTTTGATGCCTGGCAGTTTAT
GGCGGGCGTCCTGCCCGCCACCCTCCGGGCCGTTGCTTCACAACGTTCAAAT
